>Addgene plasmid #19762 | pLKO.1.sh.beta-catenin.2279 | addgene partial sequence | sequence record 25410 | 19762 with LKO1-5
GATTCTGGCTTTTTATCTTGTGGAAGGACGAAACACCGGGCTTGGAATGAGACTGCTGATCTCGAGATCA
GCAGTCTCATTCCAAGCTTTTTAATTCTCGACCTCGAGACAAATGGCAGTATTCATCCACAATTTTAAAA
GAAAAGGGGGGATTGGGGGGTACAGTGCAGGGGAAAGAATAGTAGACATAATAGCAACAGACATACAAAC
TAAAGAATTACAAAAACAAATTACAAAAATTCAAAATTTTCGGGTTTATTACAGGGACAGCAGAGATCCA
CTTTGGCCGCGGCTCGAGGGGGTTGGGGTTGCGCCTTTTCCAAGGCAGCCCTGGGTTTGCGCAGGGACGC
GGCTGCTCTGGGCGTGGTTCCGGGAAACGCAGCGGCGCCGACCCTGGGTCTCGCACATTCTTCACGTCCG
TTCGCAGCGTCACCCGGATCTTCGCCGCTACCCTTGTGGGCCCCCCGGCGACGCTTCCTGCTCCGCCCCT
AAGTCGGGAAGGTTCCTTGCGGTTCGCGGCGTGCCGGACGTGACAAACGGAAGCCGCACGTCTCACTAGT
ACCCTCGCAGACGGACAGCGCCAGGGAGCAATGGCAGCGCGCCGACCGCGATGGGCTGTGGCCAATAGCG
GCTGCTCAGCAGGGCGCGCCGAGAGCAGCGGCCGGNAAGGGGCGGTGCGNCAGGCNGGGNTGTGNGGCGG
TTAGTGTGNNCCCNTGNTTCCNGCCCGCGCNGNTGTTTCCGNCATTCTGCANGCCTCCCGAGCNCACGTC
NGCAGTCNNNNTTCCCTCNTTTNACCGAAATCANCCNACCTCTTCTCCCCAGGGGNAATTCCAACC
