>Addgene plasmid #19762 | pLKO.1.sh.beta-catenin.2279 | addgene partial sequence | sequence record 25411 | U6 5'-cagtgcaggggaaagaatagtagac-3'
TCANGAATCAACTAAAGAATTACAAAAACAAATTACAAAAATTCAAAATTTTCGGGTTTATTACAGGGAC
AGCAGAGATCCACTTTGGCCGCGGCTCGAGGGGGTTGGGGTTGCGCCTTTTCCAAGGCAGCCCTGGGTTT
GCGCAGGGACGCGGCTGCTCTGGGCGTGGTTCCGGGAAACGCAGCGGCGCCGACCCTGGGTCTCGCACAT
TCTTCACGTCCGTTCGCAGCGTCACCCGGATCTTCGCCGCTACCCTTGTGGGCCCCCCGGCGACGCTTCC
TGCTCCGCCCCTAAGTCGGGAAGGTTCCTTGCGGTTCGCGGCGTGCCGGACGTGACAAACGGAAGCCGCA
CGTCTCACTAGTACCCTCGCAGACGGACAGCGCCAGGGAGCAATGGCAGCGCGCCGACCGCGATGGGCTG
TGGCCAATAGCGGCTGCTCAGCAGGGCGCGCCGAGAGCAGCGGCCGGGAAGGGGCGGTGCGGGAGGCGGG
GTGTGGGGCGGTAGTGTGGGCCCTGTTCCTGCCCGCGCGGTGTTCCGCATTCTGCAAGCCTCCGGAGCGC
ACGTCGGCAGTCGGCTCCCTCGTTGACCGAATCACCGACCTCTCTCCCCAGGGGGATCCACCGGAGCTTA
CCATGACCGAGTACAAGCCCACGGTGCGCCTCGCCACCCGCGACGACGTCCCCAGGGCCGTACGCACCCT
CGCCGCCGCGTTCGCCGANTACCCGCAACGCGCCANACGTCNATCCGNACGCACATCGAGCGGGTCACCG
AGCTGCANAATNTTNCTCANGCCGTCGGGTNGAATN
