>Addgene plasmid #19762 | pLKO.1.sh.beta-catenin.2279 | addgene partial sequence | sequence record 25412 | 19762 with LKO.1-5
TCTTGGCTTTATATATCTTGTGGAAGGACGAAACACCGGGCTTGGAATGAGACTGCT
