[The description below was written by a language model from this plasmid's Addgene catalogue record.]
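Description:
pLKO.1.sh.beta-catenin.2279 is a lentiviral RNAi plasmid built on the pLKO.1 puro backbone (about 7 kb without insert) and designed to knock down human beta-catenin (CTNNB1, also listed as CTNNB) in mammalian cells. It is maintained in bacteria as a high-copy plasmid under ampicillin selection. The recorded growth strain is a recombination-deficient host of the kind usually chosen for lentiviral vectors, whose repeated long terminal repeat sequences can otherwise rearrange. In mammalian cells, transduced or transfected populations are selected with puromycin.

The payload is a small hairpin RNA cassette cloned by restriction digestion between the AgeI and EcoRI sites of the backbone; the record does not say whether those sites survive cloning. The "2279" in the name is the clone designation from the RNAi Consortium collection and, according to the depositor, marks the position on the CTNNB1 mRNA that the hairpin targets. Once transcribed, the hairpin is processed by the cellular RNAi machinery into a small interfering RNA that directs degradation of the beta-catenin transcript. The record provides no feature table and does not itself name the promoter driving the hairpin or the one driving the puromycin marker, nor does it list the viral elements; pLKO.1 vectors generally use a U6 RNA polymerase III promoter for the shRNA.

As a lentiviral transfer vector, it is typically packaged into viral particles to achieve stable, selectable suppression of beta-catenin. The associated publication concerns CDK8 as a colorectal cancer oncogene that regulates beta-catenin activity, a context in which loss-of-function tools for beta-catenin are relevant.
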