Addgene plasmid #19762: pLKO.1.sh.beta-catenin.2279
Depositing lab: William Hahn. Depositing organization: Dana-Farber Cancer Institute. Publication: CDK8 is a colorectal cancer oncogene that regulates beta-catenin activity. Firestein R, Bass AJ, Kim SY, Dunn IF, Silver SJ, Guney I, Freed E, Ligon AH, Vena N, Ogino S, Chheda MG, Tamayo P, Finn S, Shrestha Y, Boehm JS, Jain S, Bojarski E, Mermel C, Barretina J, Chan JA, Baselga J, Tabernero J, Root DE, Fuchs CS, Loda M, Shivdasani RA, Meyerson M, Hahn WC. Nature. 2008 Sep 25. 455(7212):547-51. 10.1038/nature07179 PubMed 18794900.
Backbone
  Vector backbone: pLKO.1 puro
  Backbone size w/o insert (bp): 7032
  Vector type: Mammalian Expression, Lentiviral, RNAi
  Selectable markers: Puromycin
Growth in bacteria
  Bacterial resistance: Ampicillin, 100 μg/mL
  Growth temperature: 37°C
  Growth strain: Stbl3
  Copy number: High Copy
Gene/Insert
  Gene/Insert name: small hairpin RNA against beta-catenin (alt name: CTNNB)
  Species: H. sapiens (human)
  Entrez Gene: CTNNB1 (a.k.a. CTNNB, EVR7, MRD19, NEDSDV, armadillo)
  Cloning method: Restriction Enzyme; 5′ cloning site AgeI (unknown if destroyed); 3′ cloning site EcoRI (unknown if destroyed)
  Sequencing primers: 5′ LKO.1 5'
Terms and licenses: Academic/Nonprofit Terms; Industry Terms: Not Available to Industry
Depositor comments: 2279 refers to the shRNA clone name from the RNAi Consortium at the Broad Institute and indicates the location on the CTNNB1 mRNA that is targeted. shRNA sequence for 2279 is: CCGGGCTTGGAATGAGACTGCTGATCTCGAGATCAGCAGTCTCATTCCAAGCTTTTT
How to cite: pLKO.1.sh.beta-catenin.2279 was a gift from William Hahn (Addgene plasmid # 19762 ; http://n2t.net/addgene:19762 ; RRID:Addgene_19762)
